>Addgene plasmid #140650 | mAID-BRD4 donor | addgene full sequence | sequence record 296095 | Addgene NGS Result
TGTAAGCGTTAATATTTTGTTAAAATTCGCGTTAAATTTTTGTTAAATCAGCTCATTTTTTAACCAATAG
GCCGAAATCGGCAAAATCCCTTATAAATCAAAAGAATAGACCGAGATAGGGT
[37 nt withheld, positions 123-159]
AAAGAACGTGGACTCCAACGTCAAAGG
[49 nt withheld, positions 187-235]
T
[91 nt withheld, positions 237-327]
G
[124 nt withheld, positions 329-452]
CCCATTCGCCATTCAGGCTGCGCAACTGTTGGGAAGGGCGATCGGTGCGGGCCTCTTCGCTATTACGCCA
GCTGGCGAAAGGGGGATGTGCTGCAAGGCGATTAAGTTGGGTAACGCCAGGGTTTTCCCAGTCACGACGT
TGTAAAACGACGGCCAGTGAGCGCGCGTAATACGACTCACTATAGGGCGAATTGGAGCTCCAAATGAAAT
GATTGACTTTGCTCGATGCTTTGTGTGTGATAAATGCAAGGAGTTTTAATGTAAATGTCATATGTGGGAG
CCTGCACATCATCCCCTTCCACACACAGGCAGCATCTCCTAAAAACTCACAGGTGGGAAAAGGGATGTGC
AGGTTTGTGAGACGTGGCTTCATTGTACATCCTTCCCCATGACCTTCATAGTTCCCAGAGCCTTTGCTGG
CTCCTAGTGGGCTCTCACCACCTCACTCTGCCTCCTCTGTTGGTTTGTGGTCTCCTCCCTGCTGGAGGGT
AAGTCTTTGGGGAGAGGAGACATTGGAACCCTTTCAGTCAAAGCATGGGGTGGTCCCTCTGGCCAACTTG
GCTAGCTACCGCCAGGGAACTCAGTCCTTGGAGACCACAGCCAGAGGGACTTGTCATTCTGAGCGGTGCC
CATCTGCTGACTGATATCTCACGGGGGCTCTTCTCTTCCTTTGTAGAGTGCCTGGTGAAGAATGTGATGG
GATCACTAGCAAGCTTGATATCGCCACCATGAAAAAGCCTGAACTCACCGCGACGTCTGTCGAGAAGTTT
CTGATCGAAAAGTTCGACAGCGTCTCCGACCTGATGCAGCTCTCGGAGGGCGAAGAATCTCGTGCTTTCA
GCTTCGATGTAGGAGGGCGTGGATATGTCCTGCGGGTAAATAGCTGCGCCGATGGTTTCTACAAAGATCG
TTATGTTTATCGGCACTTTGCATCGGCCGCGCTCCCGATTCCGGAAGTGCTTGACATTGGGGAATTCAGC
GAGAGCCTGACCTATTGCATCTCCCGCCGTGCACAGGGTGTCACGTTGCAAGACCTGCCTGAAACCGAAC
TGCCCGCTGTTCTGCAGCCGGTCGCGGAGGCCATGGATGCGATCGCTGCGGCCGATCTTAGCCAGACGAG
CGGGTTCGGCCCATTCGGACCGCAAGGAATCGGTCAATACACTACATGGCGTGATTTCATATGCGCGATT
GCTGATCCCCATGTGTATCACTGGCAAACTGTGATGGACGACACCGTCAGTGCGTCCGTCGCGCAGGCTC
TCGATGAGCTGATGCTTTGGGCCGAGGACTGCCCCGAAGTCCGGCACCTCGTGCACGCGGATTTCGGCTC
CAACAATGTCCTGACGGACAATGGCCGCATAACAGCGGTCATTGACTGGAGCGAGGCGATGTTCGGGGAT
TCCCAATACGAGGTCGCCAACATCTTCTTCTGGAGGCCGTGGTTGGCTTGTATGGAGCAGCAGACGCGCT
ACTTCGAGCGGAGGCATCCGGAGCTTGCAGGATCGCCGCGGCTCCGGGCGTATATGCTCCGCATTGGTCT
TGACCAACTCTATCAGAGCTTGGTTGACGGCAATTTCGATGATGCAGCTTGGGCGCAGGGTCGATGCGAC
GCAATCGTCCGATCCGGAGCCGGGACTGTCGGGCGTACACAAATCGCCCGCAGAAGCGCGGCCGTCTGGA
CCGATGGCTGTGTAGAAGTACTCGCCGATAGTGGAAACCGACGCCCCAGCACTCGTCCGAGGGCAAAGGA
ATCAGGAAGCGGAGCTACTAACTTCAGCCTGCTGAAGCAGGCTGGAGACGTGGAGGAGAACCCTGGACCT
AGATCTAAGGAGAAGAGTGCTTGTCCTAAAGATCCAGCCAAACCTCCGGCCAAGGCACAAGTTGTGGGAT
GGCCACCGGTGAGATCATACCGGAAGAACGTGATGGTTTCCTGCCAAAAATCAAGCGGTGGCCCGGAGGC
GGCGGCGTTCGTGAAGGTATCAATGGACGGAGCACCGTACTTGAGGAAAATCGATTTGAGGATGTATAAA
GGCGCTGGTGCAGGCGCCGGATCCATGTCTGCGGAGAGTGGTCCTGGGACGAGATTGAGAAATCTGCCAG
TAATGGGGGATGGACTAGAAACTTCCCAAATGTCTACAACACAGGCCCAGGCCCAACCCCAGCCAGCCAA
CGCAGCCAGCACCAACCCCCCGCCCCCAGAGACCTCCAACCCTAACAAGCCCAAGAGGCAGACCAACCAA
CTGCAATACCTGCTCAGAGTGGTGCTCAAGACACTATGGAAACACCAGTTTGCATGGCCTTTCCAGCAGC
CTGTGGATGCCGTCAAGCTGAACCTCCCTGTGAGTAGTGTGGGCAGGGCCCAGGGTGGCCGTCCTGGAGG
TCGTCTCCTGCATGTCTCCTGGTCAGGGCAGTTCCTGGGGGGAGGGTAGGAGATGCATTTGGAATCATGG
TGAGAGCTGCAGGGCCCTTGAGTGAGTGGTTTCAGCAGTTCTGATCAGTTGAGGTACCCAGCTTTTGTTC
CCTTTAGTGAGGGTTAATTGCGCGCTTGGCGTAATCATGGTCATAGCTGTTTCCTGTGTGAAATTGTTAT
CCGCTCACAATTCCACACAACATACGAGCCGGGAGCATAAAGTGTAAAGCCTGGGGTGCCTAATGAGTGA
GCTAACTCACATTAATTGCGTTGCGCTCACTGCCCGCTTTCCAGTCGGGAAACCTGTCGTGCCAGCTGCA
TTAATGAATCGGCCAACGCGCGGGGAGAGGCGGTTTGCGTATTGGGCGCTCTTCCGCTTCCTCGCTCACT
GACTCGCTGCGCTCGGTCGTTCGGCTGCGGCGAGCGGTATCAGCTCACTCAAAGGCGGTAATACGGTTAT
CCACAGAATCAGGGGATAACGCAGGAAAGAACATGTGAGCAAAAGGCCAGCAAAAGGCCAGGAACCGTAA
AAAGGCCGCGTTGCTGGCGTTTTTCCATAGGCTCCGCCCCCCTGACGAGCATCACAAAAATCGACGCTCA
AGTCAGAGGTGGCGAAACCCGACAGGACTATAAAGATACCAGGCGTTTCCCCCTGGAAGCTCCCTCGTGC
GCTCTCCTGTTCCGACCCTGCCGCTTACCGGATACCTGTCCGCCTTTCTCCCTTCGGGAAGCGTGGCGCT
TTCTCATAGCTCACGCTGTAGGTATCTCAGTTCGGTGTAGGTCGTTCGCTCCAAGCTGGGCTGTGTGCAC
GAACCCCCCGTTCAGCCCGACCGCTGCGCCTTATCCGGTAACTATCGTCTTGAGTCCAACCCGGTAAGAC
ACGACTTATCGCCACTGGCAGCAGCCACTGGTAACAGGATTAGCAGAGCGAGGTATGTAGGCGGTGCTAC
AGAGTTCTTGAAGTGGTGGCCTAACTACGGCTACACTAGAAGAACAGTATTTGGTATCTGCGCTCTGCTG
AAGCCAGTTACCTTCGGAAAAAGAGTTGGTAGCTCTTGATCCGGCAAACAAACCACCGCTGGTAGCGGTG
GTTTTTTTGTTTGCAAGCAGCAGATTACGCGCAGAAAAAAAGGATCTCAAGAAGATCCTTTGATCTTTTC
TACGGGGTCTGACGCTCAGTGGAACGAAAACTCACGTTAAGGGATTTTGGTCATGAGATTATCAAAAAGG
ATCTTCACCTAGATCCTTTTAAATTAAAAATGAAGTTTTAAATCAATCTAAAGTATATATGAGTAAACTT
GGTCTGACAGTTACCAATGCTTAATCAGTGAGGCACCTATCTCAGCGATCTGTCTATTTCGTTCATCCAT
AGTTGCCTGACTCCCCGTCGTGTAGATAACTACGATACGGGAGGGCTTACCATCTGGCCCCAGTGCTGCA
ATGATACCGCGAGACCCACGCTCACCGGCTCCAGATTTATCAGCAATAAACCAGCCAGCCGGAAGGGCCG
AGCGCAGAAGTGGTCCTGCAACTTTATCCGCCTCCATCCAGTCTATTAATTGTTGCCGGGAAGCTAGAGT
AAGTAGTTCGCCAGTTAATAGTTTGCGCAACGTTGTTGCCATTGCTACAGGCATCGTGGTGTCACGCTCG
TCGTTTGGTATGGCTTCATTCAGCTCCGGTTCCCAACGATCAAGGCGAGTTACATGATCCCCCATGTTGT
GCAAAAAAGCGGTTAGCTCCTTCGGTCCTCCGATCGTTGTCAGAAGTAAGTTGGCCGCAGTGTTATCACT
CATGGTTATGGCAGCACTGCATAATTCTCTTACTGTCATGCCATCCGTAAGATGCTTTTCTGTGACTGGT
GAGTACTCAACCAAGTCATTCTGAGAATAGTGTATGCGGCGACCGAGTTGCTCTTGCCCGGCGTCAATAC
GGGATAATACCGCGCCACATAGCAGAACTTTAAAAGTGCTCATCATTGGAAAACGTTCTTCGGGGCGAAA
ACTCTCAAGGATCTTACCGCTGTTGAGATCCAGTTCGATGTAACCCACTCGTGCACCCAACTGATCTTCA
GCATCTTTTACTTTCACCAGCGTTTCTGGGTGAGCAAAAACAGGAAGGCAAAATGCCGCAAAAAAGGGAA
TAAGGGCGACACGGAAATGTTGAATACTCATACTCTTCCTTTTTCAATATTATTGAAGCATTTATCAGGG
TTATTGTCTCATGAGCGGATACATATTTGAATGTATTTAGAAAAATAAACAAATAGGGGTTCCGCGCACA
TTTCCCCGAAAAGTGCCACCTAAAT
Features (pLannotate 1.2.2; 14 found; start..end, strand, type, name):
     24..452     -  rep_origin     f1 ori (sequence partly withheld): f1 bacteriophage origin of replication; arrow indicates direction of (+) strand synthesis
    457..612     -  CDS            lacZα (fragment): LacZα fragment of β-galactosidase; lacZ fragment
    620..638     +  promoter       T7 promoter: promoter for bacteriophage T7 RNA polymerase
   1181..2203    +  CDS            hph: KHYB_ECOLX - Experimental evidence at protein level: Swiss-Prot protein existence level 1. The aminoglycoside phosphotransferases achieve inactivation of their antibiotic substrates by phosphorylation. Only phosphorylates hygromycin and closely related compounds such as demethyl analogs and destomycin. From Escherichia coli.
   2279..2482    +  CDS            mini-AID: minimal degron from the auxin-responsive IAA17 protein of Arabidopsis thaliana (Kubota et al., 2013) acts as an auxin-inducible degron (AID) in the presence of TIR1
   2507..2791    +  CDS            BRD4 (fragment): BRD4_HUMAN - Also known as HUNK1. Experimental evidence at protein level: Swiss-Prot protein existence level 1. [Isoform B]: Acts as a chromatin insulator in the DNA damage response pathway. Inhibits DNA damage response signaling by recruiting the condensin-2 complex to acetylated histones, leading to chromatin structure remodeling, insulating the region from DNA damage response by limiting spreading of histone H2AX/H2A.x phosphorylation. From Homo sapiens (Human).
   2973..2991    -  promoter       T3 promoter: promoter for bacteriophage T3 RNA polymerase
   3036..3052    -  protein_bind   lac operator: The lac repressor binds to the lac operator to inhibit transcription in E. coli. This inhibition can be relieved by adding lactose or isopropyl-β-D-thiogalactopyranoside (IPTG). lac repressor encoded by lacI
   3060..3090    -  promoter       lac promoter: promoter for the E. coli lac operon
   3105..3126    -  protein_bind   CAP binding site: CAP binding activates transcription in the presence of cAMP. E. coli catabolite activator protein
   3139..3231    -  CDS            lacI (fragment): lac repressor; lacI; The lac repressor binds to the lac operator to inhibit transcription in E. coli. This inhibition can be relieved by adding lactose or isopropyl-β-D-thiogalactopyranoside (IPTG).
   3414..4002    -  rep_origin     ori: high-copy-number ColE1/pMB1/pBR322/pUC origin of replication
   4173..5033    -  CDS            AmpR: β-lactamase; bla; confers resistance to ampicillin, carbenicillin, and related antibiotics
   5034..5138    -  promoter       AmpR promoter: bla
