[The description below was written by a language model from this plasmid's Addgene catalogue record and pLannotate feature annotations shown in this document.]
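Description:
mAID-BRD4 donor is a homology-directed repair template built in the pBluescript cloning backbone and intended for CRISPR-assisted tagging of the endogenous human BRD4 gene with the mini auxin-inducible degron (mAID). It is propagated in E. coli as a high-copy plasmid through the ColE1/pUC-type origin and selected with ampicillin via the β-lactamase gene and its native promoter. The usual pBluescript features are present as well: an f1 phage origin, a lacZα fragment with the lac promoter, operator and CAP site, and flanking T7 and T3 promoters around the cloning region.

The payload sits between the T7 and T3 promoters and reads in one direction: the hygromycin phosphotransferase gene (hph), then the mAID coding sequence derived from Arabidopsis IAA17, then a fragment of BRD4 coding sequence. This order indicates N-terminal tagging, with the BRD4 fragment lying within the downstream homology arm. The unannotated stretch upstream of hph probably contains the upstream homology arm. No mammalian promoter is annotated for hph, and no linker or self-cleaving peptide is annotated in the short gap between hph and mAID, so the record does not state how the marker is expressed. One plausible arrangement is that it depends on the endogenous BRD4 promoter after correct integration, which would let hygromycin select for targeted clones.

Once knocked in, the mAID-BRD4 fusion can be degraded rapidly on addition of an auxin ligand in cells expressing the TIR1 F-box protein, allowing acute conditional depletion of BRD4. The guide RNA, Cas9 and TIR1 components are not carried on this plasmid and must be supplied separately.
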