Addgene plasmid #140650: mAID-BRD4 donor
Purpose: BRD4 tagging with mAID
Depositing lab: Masato Kanemaki. Depositing organization: National Institute of Genetics. Publication: The auxin-inducible degron 2 technology provides sharp degradation control in yeast, mammalian cells, and mice. Yesbolatova A, Saito Y, Kitamoto N, Makino-Itou H, Ajima R, Nakano R, Nakaoka H, Fukui K, Gamo K, Tominari Y, Takeuchi H, Saga Y, Hayashi KI, Kanemaki MT. Nat Commun. 2020 Nov 11;11(1):5701. doi: 10.1038/s41467-020-19532-z. PubMed 33177522.
Backbone
  Vector backbone: pBluescript
  Vector type: Mammalian Expression, CRISPR
  Selectable markers: Hygromycin
Growth in bacteria
  Bacterial resistance: Ampicillin, 100 μg/mL
  Growth temperature: 37°C
  Growth strain: DH5alpha
  Copy number: High Copy
Gene/Insert
  Gene/Insert name: BRD4
  Species: H. sapiens (human)
  Entrez Gene: BRD4 (a.k.a. CAP, CDLS6, FSHRG4, HUNK1, HUNKI, MCAP)
Terms and licenses: Academic/Nonprofit Terms; Industry Terms: Not Available to Industry
How to cite: mAID-BRD4 donor was a gift from Masato Kanemaki (Addgene plasmid # 140650 ; http://n2t.net/addgene:140650 ; RRID:Addgene_140650)
